Addgene plasmid #107800: pHBS935 TDP43 RRM-GFP M-S
Purpose: To test the effect of sequence on TDP43 droplet properties
Depositing lab: Rajat Rohatgi. Depositing organization: Stanford University. Publication: Phase separation-deficient TDP43 remains functional in splicing. Schmidt HB, Barreau A, Rohatgi R. Nat Commun. 2019 Oct 25;10(1):4890. doi: 10.1038/s41467-019-12740-2. PubMed 31653829.
Backbone
  Vector backbone: pCS2-Dest
  Vector type: Mammalian Expression
Growth in bacteria
  Bacterial resistance: Ampicillin, 100 μg/mL
  Growth temperature: 37°C
  Growth strain: DH5alpha
  Copy number: High Copy
Gene/Insert
  Gene/Insert name: TARDBP mutant
  Species: H. sapiens (human)
  Mutation: All methionine to serine in LLPS reporter
  Entrez Gene: TARDBP (a.k.a. ALS10, TDP-43)
  Cloning method: Gibson Cloning
Terms and licenses: Academic/Nonprofit Terms; Industry Terms: Not Available to Industry
How to cite: pHBS935 TDP43 RRM-GFP M-S was a gift from Rajat Rohatgi (Addgene plasmid # 107800 ; http://n2t.net/addgene:107800 ; RRID:Addgene_107800)
