[The description below was written by a language model from this plasmid's Addgene catalogue record and pLannotate feature annotations shown in this document.]
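Description:
pHBS935 TDP43 RRM-GFP M-S is a mammalian expression plasmid built on the pCS2-Dest backbone, carrying a mutant human TARDBP (TDP-43) reporter made to test how sequence affects the properties of TDP43 droplets. It is maintained in E. coli through a high-copy ColE1/pUC-type origin and selected with ampicillin via the AmpR β-lactamase gene. An f1 origin and remnants of lac/lacZα/lacI sequence are also present as backbone carry-over.

The expression cassette is driven by the simian cytomegalovirus IE94 enhancer/promoter, which runs across the plasmid's numbering origin into an SP6 promoter and then the insert, and it is terminated by an SV40 polyadenylation signal. The SP6 promoter would in principle allow in vitro transcription of sense RNA, while T7 (fragment) and T3 promoters lie downstream in the opposite orientation. The insert sits between attB1 and attB2 Gateway sites, although the record lists Gibson assembly as the cloning method. Within this interval, the only annotated coding feature is superfolder GFP, flanked by several hundred unannotated bases on each side that presumably encode the TDP-43 portions. The construct name suggests GFP takes the place of the RRM region, but the record does not spell out the exact architecture. The stated mutation converts all methionines in this liquid-liquid phase separation (LLPS) reporter to serine. The fluorescent fusion would allow droplets to be imaged in transfected cells and this variant to be compared with other sequence variants.

The two sequence records, depositor-supplied and NGS-derived, differ by only a few bases in length and give identical feature sets.
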