Features (pLannotate 1.2.2; 17 found; start..end, strand, type, name):
     35..53      +  promoter       SP6 promoter: promoter for bacteriophage SP6 RNA polymerase
    108..132     +  protein_bind   attB1: mutant version of attB; recombination site for the Gateway® BP reaction BP Clonase™
    478..1179    +  CDS            Superfolder GFP: Superfolder GFP is a basic (constitutively fluorescent) green fluorescent protein published in 2005, derived from Aequorea victoria. It is reported to be a very rapidly-maturing weak dimer.
   1660..1684    -  protein_bind   attB2: mutant version of attB; recombination site for the Gateway® BP reaction BP Clonase™
   1707..1724    -  promoter       T7 promoter (fragment): promoter for bacteriophage T7 RNA polymerase
   1729..1863    -  polyA_signal   SV40 poly(A) signal: SV40 polyadenylation signal
   1976..1994    -  promoter       T3 promoter: promoter for bacteriophage T3 RNA polymerase
   2039..2055    -  protein_bind   lac operator: The lac repressor binds to the lac operator to inhibit transcription in E. coli. This inhibition can be relieved by adding lactose or isopropyl-β-D-thiogalactopyranoside (IPTG). lac repressor encoded by lacI
   2063..2093    -  promoter       lac promoter: promoter for the E. coli lac operon
   2108..2129    -  protein_bind   CAP binding site: CAP binding activates transcription in the presence of cAMP. E. coli catabolite activator protein
   2142..2234    -  CDS            lacI (fragment): lac repressor; lacI; The lac repressor binds to the lac operator to inhibit transcription in E. coli. This inhibition can be relieved by adding lactose or isopropyl-β-D-thiogalactopyranoside (IPTG).
   2417..3005    -  rep_origin     ori: high-copy-number ColE1/pMB1/pBR322/pUC origin of replication
   3176..4036    -  CDS            AmpR: β-lactamase; bla; confers resistance to ampicillin, carbenicillin, and related antibiotics
   4037..4141    -  promoter       AmpR promoter: bla
   4194..4622    -  rep_origin     f1 ori (sequence partly withheld): f1 bacteriophage origin of replication; arrow indicates direction of (+) strand synthesis
   4627..4693    -  CDS            lacZα (fragment): LacZα fragment of β-galactosidase; lacZ fragment
   4696..5680    +  promoter       CMV IE94 promoter: enhancer/promoter region of simian cytomegalovirus major immediate early transcription unit IE94
>Addgene plasmid #107800 | pHBS935 TDP43 RRM-GFP M-S | depositor full sequence | sequence record 203552 | pHBS935 TDP43 RRM-GFP M-S sequence 5680 bps
CGCCATTCTGCCTGGGGACGTCGGAGCAAGCTTGATTTAGGTGACACTATAGAATACAAGCTACTTGTTC
TTTTTGCAGGATCCCATCGATTCGAATTCAAGGATCAACAAGTTTGTACAAAAAAGCAGGCTGGCGCCGG
TACCACCGGTGCCACCATGGGATCCATGTCTGAATATATTCGGGTAACCGAAGATGAGAACGATGAGCCC
ATTGAAATACCATCGGAAGACGATGGGACGGTGCTGCTCTCCACGGTTACAGCCCAGTTTCCAGGGGCGT
GTGGGCTTCGCTACAGGAATCCAGTGTCTCAGTGTATGAGAGGTGTCCGGCTGGTAGAAGGAATTCTGCA
TGCCCCAGATGCTGGCTGGGGAAATCTGGTGTATGTTGTCAACTATCCAAAAGATAACAAAAGAAAAATG
GATGAGACAGATGCTTCATCAGCAGTGAAAGTGAAAAGAGCAGTCCAGAAAACATCCAGTAAAGGAGAGG
AACTATTTACAGGTACTGTGCCTATCAAAGTCGAGCTGGACGGCGACGTAAACGGCCACAAGTTCAGCGT
GCGTGGCGAGGGCGAGGGCGATGCCACCGAGGGCAAGCTGACCCTGAAGTTCATCTGCACCACCGGCAAG
CTGCCGGTGCCGTGGCCGACCCTCGTGACCACCCTGACCTACGGCGTGCAGTGCTTCAGCCGCTACCCGG
ACCACATGAAGCGTCACGACTTCTTCAAGTCCGCCATGCCGGAAGGCTACGTCCAGGAGCGCACCATCGA
GTTCAAGGACGACGGCACCTACAAGACCCGCGCGGAGGTGAAGTTCGAGGGCGACACCCTGGTGAACCGC
ATCGAGCTGAAGGGCAACGACTTCAAGGAGGACGGCAACATCCTGGGTCACAAGCTGGAGTACAACCACA
ACAGCCACAACGTCCGTATCGAAGCCGACAAGCAGAAGAACGGCATCAAGGCTAACTTCAAGATCCGCCA
CAACGTTGAGGACGGCAGCCAGCAGGAAGCCGACCACAAACAGCAGAACACCCCGATCGGCGACGGCCCG
GTGCGCCTGCCGGACAACCACTATCTGAGCACCCAGACCACGCTGAGCAAAGACCCGAACGAGAAGCGCG
ATCACATGGTCCTGAAGGAGTTCGTGACGGCAGCCGGTATCACTAAAGGTGAAGATGAAAGTGGATCCAA
TGCCGAACCTAAACATAATAGCAATCGTCAGCTCGAGCGGAGCGGGCGGTTTGGTGGCAATCCTGGTGGT
TTCGGCAATCAAGGTGGATTTGGAAATTCACGCGGTGGAGGTGCAGGACTGGGCAATAACCAGGGGTCCA
ACTCGGGCGGGGGTAGTAACTTTGGGGCCTTTAGCATTAATCCGGCGATGATGGCGGCCGCACAAGCCGC
GCTGCAAAGCAGTTGGGGTATGATGGGAATGCTGGCATCTCAGCAGAATCAGTCCGGTCCCTCTGGGAAT
AATCAGAACCAGGGTAATTCTCAGCGTGAGCCAAACCAGGCTTTTGGTAGCGGAAACAATTCGTATTCAG
GCAGCAACAGCGGTGCTGCCATTGGCTGGGGATCTGCCTCTAATGCTGGCTCGGGATCTGGTTTTAACGG
GGGCTTCGGCAGTTCATCCGATTCCAAATCAAGTGGATGGGGATCATAGACCCAGCTTTCTTGTACAAAG
TGGTTGATCCTCTCGAGCCTCTAGAACTATAGTGAGTCGTATTACGTAGATCCAGACATGATAAGATACA
TTGATGAGTTTGGACAAACCACAACTAGAATGCAGTGAAAAAAATGCTTTATTTGTGAAATTTGTGATGC
TATTGCTTTATTTGTAACCATTATAAGCTGCAATAAACAAGTTAACAACAACAATTGCATTCATTTTATG
TTTCAGGTTCAGGGGGAGGTGTGGGAGGTTTTTTAATTCGCGGCCGCGGCGCCAATGCATTGGGCCCGGT
ACCCAGCTTTTGTTCCCTTTAGTGAGGGTTAATTGCGCGCTTGGCGTAATCATGGTCATAGCTGTTTCCT
GTGTGAAATTGTTATCCGCTCACAATTCCACACAACATACGAGCCGGAAGCATAAAGTGTAAAGCCTGGG
GTGCCTAATGAGTGAGCTAACTCACATTAATTGCGTTGCGCTCACTGCCCGCTTTCCAGTCGGGAAACCT
GTCGTGCCAGCTGCATTAATGAATCGGCCAACGCGCGGGGAGAGGCGGTTTGCGTATTGGGCGCTCTTCC
GCTTCCTCGCTCACTGACTCGCTGCGCTCGGTCGTTCGGCTGCGGCGAGCGGTATCAGCTCACTCAAAGG
CGGTAATACGGTTATCCACAGAATCAGGGGATAACGCAGGAAAGAACATGTGAGCAAAAGGCCAGCAAAA
GGCCAGGAACCGTAAAAAGGCCGCGTTGCTGGCGTTTTTCCATAGGCTCCGCCCCCCTGACGAGCATCAC
AAAAATCGACGCTCAAGTCAGAGGTGGCGAAACCCGACAGGACTATAAAGATACCAGGCGTTTCCCCCTG
GAAGCTCCCTCGTGCGCTCTCCTGTTCCGACCCTGCCGCTTACCGGATACCTGTCCGCCTTTCTCCCTTC
GGGAAGCGTGGCGCTTTCTCATAGCTCACGCTGTAGGTATCTCAGTTCGGTGTAGGTCGTTCGCTCCAAG
CTGGGCTGTGTGCACGAACCCCCCGTTCAGCCCGACCGCTGCGCCTTATCCGGTAACTATCGTCTTGAGT
CCAACCCGGTAAGACACGACTTATCGCCACTGGCAGCAGCCACTGGTAACAGGATTAGCAGAGCGAGGTA
TGTAGGCGGTGCTACAGAGTTCTTGAAGTGGTGGCCTAACTACGGCTACACTAGAAGGACAGTATTTGGT
ATCTGCGCTCTGCTGAAGCCAGTTACCTTCGGAAAAAGAGTTGGTAGCTCTTGATCCGGCAAACAAACCA
CCGCTGGTAGCGGTGGTTTTTTTGTTTGCAAGCAGCAGATTACGCGCAGAAAAAAAGGATCTCAAGAAGA
TCCTTTGATCTTTTCTACGGGGTCTGACGCTCAGTGGAACGAAAACTCACGTTAAGGGATTTTGGTCATG
AGATTATCAAAAAGGATCTTCACCTAGATCCTTTTAAATTAAAAATGAAGTTTTAAATCAATCTAAAGTA
TATATGAGTAAACTTGGTCTGACAGTTACCAATGCTTAATCAGTGAGGCACCTATCTCAGCGATCTGTCT
ATTTCGTTCATCCATAGTTGCCTGACTCCCCGTCGTGTAGATAACTACGATACGGGAGGGCTTACCATCT
GGCCCCAGTGCTGCAATGATACCGCGAGACCCACGCTCACCGGCTCCAGATTTATCAGCAATAAACCAGC
CAGCCGGAAGGGCCGAGCGCAGAAGTGGTCCTGCAACTTTATCCGCCTCCATCCAGTCTATTAATTGTTG
CCGGGAAGCTAGAGTAAGTAGTTCGCCAGTTAATAGTTTGCGCAACGTTGTTGCCATTGCTACAGGCATC
GTGGTGTCACGCTCGTCGTTTGGTATGGCTTCATTCAGCTCCGGTTCCCAACGATCAAGGCGAGTTACAT
GATCCCCCATGTTGTGCAAAAAAGCGGTTAGCTCCTTCGGTCCTCCGATCGTTGTCAGAAGTAAGTTGGC
CGCAGTGTTATCACTCATGGTTATGGCAGCACTGCATAATTCTCTTACTGTCATGCCATCCGTAAGATGC
TTTTCTGTGACTGGTGAGTACTCAACCAAGTCATTCTGAGAATAGTGTATGCGGCGACCGAGTTGCTCTT
GCCCGGCGTCAATACGGGATAATACCGCGCCACATAGCAGAACTTTAAAAGTGCTCATCATTGGAAAACG
TTCTTCGGGGCGAAAACTCTCAAGGATCTTACCGCTGTTGAGATCCAGTTCGATGTAACCCACTCGTGCA
CCCAACTGATCTTCAGCATCTTTTACTTTCACCAGCGTTTCTGGGTGAGCAAAAACAGGAAGGCAAAATG
CCGCAAAAAAGGGAATAAGGGCGACACGGAAATGTTGAATACTCATACTCTTCCTTTTTCAATATTATTG
AAGCATTTATCAGGGTTATTGTCTCATGAGCGGATACATATTTGAATGTATTTAGAAAAATAAACAAATA
GGGGTTCCGCGCACATTTCCCCGAAAAGTGCCACCTAAATTGTAAGCGTTAATATTTTGTTAAAATTCGC
GTTAAATTTTTGTTAAATCAGCTCATTTTTTAACCAATAGGCCGAAATCGGCAAAATCCCTTATAAATCA
AAAGAATAGACCGAGATAGGGT
[37 nt withheld, positions 4293-4329]
AAAGAACGTGGACTCCAACGTCAAAGG
[49 nt withheld, positions 4357-4405]
T
[91 nt withheld, positions 4407-4497]
G
[124 nt withheld, positions 4499-4622]
CCCATTCGCCATTCAGGCTGCGCAACTGTTGGGAAGGGCGATCGGTGCGGGCCTCTTCGCTATTACGCCA
GTCGACCATAGCCAATTCAATATGGCGTATATGGACTCATGCCAATTCAATATGGTGGATCTGGACCTGT
GCCAATTCAATATGGCGTATATGGACTCGTGCCAATTCAATATGGTGGATCTGGACCCCAGCCAATTCAA
TATGGCGGACTTGGCACCATGCCAATTCAATATGGCGGACTTGGCACTGTGCCAACTGGGGAGGGGTCTA
CTTGGCACGGTGCCAAGTTTGAGGAGGGGTCTTGGCCCTGTGCCAAGTCCGCCATATTGAATTGGCATGG
TGCCAATAATGGCGGCCATATTGGCTATATGCCAGGATCAATATATAGGCAATATCCAATATGGCCCTAT
GCCAATATGGCTATTGGCCAGGTTCAATACTATGTATTGGCCCTATGCCATATAGTATTCCATATATGGG
TTTTCCTATTGACGTAGATAGCCCCTCCCAATGGGCGGTCCCATATACCATATATGGGGCTTCCTAATAC
CGCCCATAGCCACTCCCCCATTGACGTCAATGGTCTCTATATATGGTCTTTCCTATTGACGTCATATGGG
CGGTCCTATTGACGTATATGGCGCCTCCCCCATTGACGTCAATTACGGTAAATGGCCCGCCTGGCTCAAT
GCCCATTGACGTCAATAGGACCACCCACCATTGACGTCAATGGGATGGCTCATTGCCCATTCATATCCGT
TCTCACGCCCCCTATTGACGTCAATGACGGTAAATGGCCCACTTGGCAGTACATCAATATCTATTAATAG
TAACTTGGCAAGTACATTACTATTGGAAGGACGCCAGGGTACATTGGCAGTACTCCCATTGACGTCAATG
GCGGTAAATGGCCCGCGATGGCTGCCAAGTACATCCCCATTGACGTCAATGGGGAGGGGCAATGACGCAA
ATGGGCGTTCCATTGACGTAAATGGGCGGTAGGCGTGCCTAATGGGAGGTCTATATAAGCAATGCTCGTT
TAGGGAAC
