Features (pLannotate 1.2.2; 17 found; start..end, strand, type, name):
     30..48      +  promoter       SP6 promoter: promoter for bacteriophage SP6 RNA polymerase
    103..127     +  protein_bind   attB1: mutant version of attB; recombination site for the Gateway® BP reaction BP Clonase™
    473..1174    +  CDS            Superfolder GFP: Superfolder GFP is a basic (constitutively fluorescent) green fluorescent protein published in 2005, derived from Aequorea victoria. It is reported to be a very rapidly-maturing weak dimer.
   1655..1679    -  protein_bind   attB2: mutant version of attB; recombination site for the Gateway® BP reaction BP Clonase™
   1702..1719    -  promoter       T7 promoter (fragment): promoter for bacteriophage T7 RNA polymerase
   1724..1858    -  polyA_signal   SV40 poly(A) signal: SV40 polyadenylation signal
   1971..1989    -  promoter       T3 promoter: promoter for bacteriophage T3 RNA polymerase
   2034..2050    -  protein_bind   lac operator: The lac repressor binds to the lac operator to inhibit transcription in E. coli. This inhibition can be relieved by adding lactose or isopropyl-β-D-thiogalactopyranoside (IPTG). lac repressor encoded by lacI
   2058..2088    -  promoter       lac promoter: promoter for the E. coli lac operon
   2103..2124    -  protein_bind   CAP binding site: CAP binding activates transcription in the presence of cAMP. E. coli catabolite activator protein
   2137..2229    -  CDS            lacI (fragment): lac repressor; lacI; The lac repressor binds to the lac operator to inhibit transcription in E. coli. This inhibition can be relieved by adding lactose or isopropyl-β-D-thiogalactopyranoside (IPTG).
   2412..3000    -  rep_origin     ori: high-copy-number ColE1/pMB1/pBR322/pUC origin of replication
   3171..4031    -  CDS            AmpR: β-lactamase; bla; confers resistance to ampicillin, carbenicillin, and related antibiotics
   4032..4136    -  promoter       AmpR promoter: bla
   4189..4617    -  rep_origin     f1 ori (sequence partly withheld): f1 bacteriophage origin of replication; arrow indicates direction of (+) strand synthesis
   4622..4688    -  CDS            lacZα (fragment): LacZα fragment of β-galactosidase; lacZ fragment
   4695..5672    +  promoter       CMV IE94 promoter: enhancer/promoter region of simian cytomegalovirus major immediate early transcription unit IE94
>Addgene plasmid #107800 | pHBS935 TDP43 RRM-GFP M-S | addgene full sequence | sequence record 208175 | Addgene NGS Result
TTCTGCCTGGGGACGTCGGAGCAAGCTTGATTTAGGTGACACTATAGAATACAAGCTACTTGTTCTTTTT
GCAGGATCCCATCGATTCGAATTCAAGGATCAACAAGTTTGTACAAAAAAGCAGGCTGGCGCCGGTACCA
CCGGTGCCACCATGGGATCCATGTCTGAATATATTCGGGTAACCGAAGATGAGAACGATGAGCCCATTGA
AATACCATCGGAAGACGATGGGACGGTGCTGCTCTCCACGGTTACAGCCCAGTTTCCAGGGGCGTGTGGG
CTTCGCTACAGGAATCCAGTGTCTCAGTGTATGAGAGGTGTCCGGCTGGTAGAAGGAATTCTGCATGCCC
CAGATGCTGGCTGGGGAAATCTGGTGTATGTTGTCAACTATCCAAAAGATAACAAAAGAAAAATGGATGA
GACAGATGCTTCATCAGCAGTGAAAGTGAAAAGAGCAGTCCAGAAAACATCCAGTAAAGGAGAGGAACTA
TTTACAGGTACTGTGCCTATCAAAGTCGAGCTGGACGGCGACGTAAACGGCCACAAGTTCAGCGTGCGTG
GCGAGGGCGAGGGCGATGCCACCGAGGGCAAGCTGACCCTGAAGTTCATCTGCACCACCGGCAAGCTGCC
GGTGCCGTGGCCGACCCTCGTGACCACCCTGACCTACGGCGTGCAGTGCTTCAGCCGCTACCCGGACCAC
ATGAAGCGTCACGACTTCTTCAAGTCCGCCATGCCGGAAGGCTACGTCCAGGAGCGCACCATCGAGTTCA
AGGACGACGGCACCTACAAGACCCGCGCGGAGGTGAAGTTCGAGGGCGACACCCTGGTGAACCGCATCGA
GCTGAAGGGCAACGACTTCAAGGAGGACGGCAACATCCTGGGTCACAAGCTGGAGTACAACCACAACAGC
CACAACGTCCGTATCGAAGCCGACAAGCAGAAGAACGGCATCAAGGCTAACTTCAAGATCCGCCACAACG
TTGAGGACGGCAGCCAGCAGGAAGCCGACCACAAACAGCAGAACACCCCGATCGGCGACGGCCCGGTGCG
CCTGCCGGACAACCACTATCTGAGCACCCAGACCACGCTGAGCAAAGACCCGAACGAGAAGCGCGATCAC
ATGGTCCTGAAGGAGTTCGTGACGGCAGCCGGTATCACTAAAGGTGAAGATGAAAGTGGATCCAATGCCG
AACCTAAACATAATAGCAATCGTCAGCTCGAGCGGAGCGGGCGGTTTGGTGGCAATCCTGGTGGTTTCGG
CAATCAAGGTGGATTTGGAAATTCACGCGGTGGAGGTGCAGGACTGGGCAATAACCAGGGGTCCAACTCG
GGCGGGGGTAGTAACTTTGGGGCCTTTAGCATTAATCCGGCGATGATGGCGGCCGCACAAGCCGCGCTGC
AAAGCAGTTGGGGTATGATGGGAATGCTGGCATCTCAGCAGAATCAGTCCGGTCCCTCTGGGAATAATCA
GAACCAGGGTAATTCTCAGCGTGAGCCAAACCAGGCTTTTGGTAGCGGAAACAATTCGTATTCAGGCAGC
AACAGCGGTGCTGCCATTGGCTGGGGATCTGCCTCTAATGCTGGCTCGGGATCTGGTTTTAACGGGGGCT
TCGGCAGTTCATCCGATTCCAAATCAAGTGGATGGGGATCATAGACCCAGCTTTCTTGTACAAAGTGGTT
GATCCTCTCGAGCCTCTAGAACTATAGTGAGTCGTATTACGTAGATCCAGACATGATAAGATACATTGAT
GAGTTTGGACAAACCACAACTAGAATGCAGTGAAAAAAATGCTTTATTTGTGAAATTTGTGATGCTATTG
CTTTATTTGTAACCATTATAAGCTGCAATAAACAAGTTAACAACAACAATTGCATTCATTTTATGTTTCA
GGTTCAGGGGGAGGTGTGGGAGGTTTTTTAATTCGCGGCCGCGGCGCCAATGCATTGGGCCCGGTACCCA
GCTTTTGTTCCCTTTAGTGAGGGTTAATTGCGCGCTTGGCGTAATCATGGTCATAGCTGTTTCCTGTGTG
AAATTGTTATCCGCTCACAATTCCACACAACATACGAGCCGGGAGCATAAAGTGTAAAGCCTGGGGTGCC
TAATGAGTGAGCTAACTCACATTAATTGCGTTGCGCTCACTGCCCGCTTTCCAGTCGGGAAACCTGTCGT
GCCAGCTGCATTAATGAATCGGCCAACGCGCGGGGAGAGGCGGTTTGCGTATTGGGCGCTCTTCCGCTTC
CTCGCTCACTGACTCGCTGCGCTCGGTCGTTCGGCTGCGGCGAGCGGTATCAGCTCACTCAAAGGCGGTA
ATACGGTTATCCACAGAATCAGGGGATAACGCAGGAAAGAACATGTGAGCAAAAGGCCAGCAAAAGGCCA
GGAACCGTAAAAAGGCCGCGTTGCTGGCGTTTTTCCATAGGCTCCGCCCCCCTGACGAGCATCACAAAAA
TCGACGCTCAAGTCAGAGGTGGCGAAACCCGACAGGACTATAAAGATACCAGGCGTTTCCCCCTGGAAGC
TCCCTCGTGCGCTCTCCTGTTCCGACCCTGCCGCTTACCGGATACCTGTCCGCCTTTCTCCCTTCGGGAA
GCGTGGCGCTTTCTCATAGCTCACGCTGTAGGTATCTCAGTTCGGTGTAGGTCGTTCGCTCCAAGCTGGG
CTGTGTGCACGAACCCCCCGTTCAGCCCGACCGCTGCGCCTTATCCGGTAACTATCGTCTTGAGTCCAAC
CCGGTAAGACACGACTTATCGCCACTGGCAGCAGCCACTGGTAACAGGATTAGCAGAGCGAGGTATGTAG
GCGGTGCTACAGAGTTCTTGAAGTGGTGGCCTAACTACGGCTACACTAGAAGAACAGTATTTGGTATCTG
CGCTCTGCTGAAGCCAGTTACCTTCGGAAAAAGAGTTGGTAGCTCTTGATCCGGCAAACAAACCACCGCT
GGTAGCGGTGGTTTTTTTGTTTGCAAGCAGCAGATTACGCGCAGAAAAAAAGGATCTCAAGAAGATCCTT
TGATCTTTTCTACGGGGTCTGACGCTCAGTGGAACGAAAACTCACGTTAAGGGATTTTGGTCATGAGATT
ATCAAAAAGGATCTTCACCTAGATCCTTTTAAATTAAAAATGAAGTTTTAAATCAATCTAAAGTATATAT
GAGTAAACTTGGTCTGACAGTTACCAATGCTTAATCAGTGAGGCACCTATCTCAGCGATCTGTCTATTTC
GTTCATCCATAGTTGCCTGACTCCCCGTCGTGTAGATAACTACGATACGGGAGGGCTTACCATCTGGCCC
CAGTGCTGCAATGATACCGCGAGACCCACGCTCACCGGCTCCAGATTTATCAGCAATAAACCAGCCAGCC
GGAAGGGCCGAGCGCAGAAGTGGTCCTGCAACTTTATCCGCCTCCATCCAGTCTATTAATTGTTGCCGGG
AAGCTAGAGTAAGTAGTTCGCCAGTTAATAGTTTGCGCAACGTTGTTGCCATTGCTACAGGCATCGTGGT
GTCACGCTCGTCGTTTGGTATGGCTTCATTCAGCTCCGGTTCCCAACGATCAAGGCGAGTTACATGATCC
CCCATGTTGTGCAAAAAAGCGGTTAGCTCCTTCGGTCCTCCGATCGTTGTCAGAAGTAAGTTGGCCGCAG
TGTTATCACTCATGGTTATGGCAGCACTGCATAATTCTCTTACTGTCATGCCATCCGTAAGATGCTTTTC
TGTGACTGGTGAGTACTCAACCAAGTCATTCTGAGAATAGTGTATGCGGCGACCGAGTTGCTCTTGCCCG
GCGTCAATACGGGATAATACCGCGCCACATAGCAGAACTTTAAAAGTGCTCATCATTGGAAAACGTTCTT
CGGGGCGAAAACTCTCAAGGATCTTACCGCTGTTGAGATCCAGTTCGATGTAACCCACTCGTGCACCCAA
CTGATCTTCAGCATCTTTTACTTTCACCAGCGTTTCTGGGTGAGCAAAAACAGGAAGGCAAAATGCCGCA
AAAAAGGGAATAAGGGCGACACGGAAATGTTGAATACTCATACTCTTCCTTTTTCAATATTATTGAAGCA
TTTATCAGGGTTATTGTCTCATGAGCGGATACATATTTGAATGTATTTAGAAAAATAAACAAATAGGGGT
TCCGCGCACATTTCCCCGAAAAGTGCCACCTAAATTGTAAGCGTTAATATTTTGTTAAAATTCGCGTTAA
ATTTTTGTTAAATCAGCTCATTTTTTAACCAATAGGCCGAAATCGGCAAAATCCCTTATAAATCAAAAGA
ATAGACCGAGATAGGGT
[37 nt withheld, positions 4288-4324]
AAAGAACGTGGACTCCAACGTCAAAGG
[49 nt withheld, positions 4352-4400]
T
[91 nt withheld, positions 4402-4492]
G
[124 nt withheld, positions 4494-4617]
CCCATTCGCCATTCAGGCTGCGCAACTGTTGGGAAGGGCGATCGGTGCGGGCCTCTTCGCTATTACGCCA
GTCGACCGCCAATTCAATATGGCGTATATGGACTCATGCCAATTCAATATGGTGGATCTGGACCTGTGCC
AATTCAATATGGCGTATATGGACTCGTGCCAATTCAATATGGTGGATCTGGACCCCAGCCAATTCAATAT
GGCGGACTTGGCACCATGCCAATTCAATATGGCGGACCTGGCACTGTGCCAACTGGGGAGGGGTCTACTT
GGCACGGTGCCAAGTTTGAGGAGGGGTCTTGGCCCTGTGCCAAGTCCGCCATATTGAATTGGCATGGTGC
CAATAATGGCGGCCATATTGGCTATATGCCAGGATCAATATATAGGCAATATCCAATATGGCCCTATGCC
AATATGGCTATTGGCCAGGTTCAATACTATGTATTGGCCCTATGCCATATAGTATTCCATATATGGGTTT
TCCTATTGACGTAGATAGCCCCTCCCAATGGGCGGTCCCATATACCATATATGGGGCTTCCTAATACCGC
CCATAGCCACTCCCCCATTGACGTCAATGGTCTCTATATATGGTCTTTCCTATTGACGTCATATGGGCGG
TCCTATTGACGTATATGGCGCCTCCCCCATTGACGTCAATTACGGTAAATGGCCCGCCTGGCTCAATGCC
CATTGACGTCAATAGGACCACCCACCATTGACGTCAATGGGATGGCTCATTGCCCATTCATATCCGTTCT
CACGCCCCCTATTGACGTCAATGACGGTAAATGGCCCACTTGGCAGTACATCAATATCTATTAATAGTAA
CTTGGCAAGTACATTACTATTGGAAGTACGCCAGGGTACATTGGCAGTACTCCCATTGACGTCAATGGCG
GTAAATGGCCCGCGATGGCTGCCAAGTACATCCCCATTGACGTCAATGGGGAGGGGCAATGACGCAAATG
GGCGTTCCATTGACGTAAATGGGCGGTAGGCGTGCCTAATGGGAGGTCTATATAAGCAATGCTCGTTTAG
GGAACCGCCA
